>Addgene plasmid #14755 | HA GSK3 beta K85A pcDNA3 | addgene partial sequence | sequence record 21276 | 14755 with T7
ACTAGTAACGGCCGCCAGTGTGCTGGAATTCCGGAGGAAGGAAGGAAAAGGTGATTCGCGAAGAGAGTGA
TCATGTCAGGGCGGCCCAGAACCACCTCCTTTGCGGAGAGCTGCAAGCCGGTGCAGCAGCCTTCAGCTTT
TGGCAGCATGAAAGTTAGCAGAGACAAGGACGGCAGCAAGGTGACAACAGTGGTGGCAACTCCTGGGCAG
GGTCCAGACAGGCCACAAGAAGTCAGCTATACAGACACTAAAGTGATTGGAAATGGATCATTTGGTGTGG
TATATCAAGCCAAACTTTGTGATTCAGGAGAACTGGTCGCCATCGCGAAAGTATTGCAGGACAAGAGATT
TAAGAATCGAGAGCTCCAGATCATGAGAAAGCTAGATCACTGTAACATAGTCCGATTGCGTTATTTCTTC
TACTCCAGTGGTGAGAAGAAAGATGAGGTCTATCTTAATCTGGTGCTGGACTATGTTCCGGAAACAGTAT
ACAGAGTTGCCAGACACTATAGTCGAGCCAAACAGACGCTCCCTGTGATTTATGTCAAGTTGTATATGTA
TCAGCTGTTCCGAAGTTTAGCCTATATCCATTCCTTTGGAATCTGCCATCGGGATATTAAACCGCAGAAC
CTCTTGTTGGATCCTGATACTGCTGTATTAAAACTCTGTGACTTTGGAAGTGCAAAGCAGCTGGTCCGAG
GAGAACCCAATGTTTCGTATATCTGTTCTCGGTACTATA
