>Addgene plasmid #14755 | HA GSK3 beta K85A pcDNA3 | addgene partial sequence | sequence record 47345 | CMV-F 5'-CGCAAATGGGCGGTAGGCGTG-3'
AGCGACTCTCTGGCTACTAGAGAACCCACTGCTTACTGGCTTATCGAAATTAATACGACTCACTATAGGG
AGACCCAAGCTTGGTACCGAGCTCGGATCCACTAGTAACGGCCGCCAGTGTGCTGGAATTCCGGAGGAAG
GAAGGAAAAGGTGATTCGCGAAGAGAGTGATCATGTCAGGGCGGCCCAGAACCACCTCCTTTGCGGAGAG
CTGCAAGCCGGTGCAGCAGCCTTCAGCTTTTGGCAGCATGAAAGTTAGCAGAGACAAGGACGGCAGCAAG
GTGACAACAGTGGTGGCAACTCCTGGGCAGGGTCCAGACAGGCCACAAGAAGTCAGCTATACAGACACTA
AAGTGATTGGAAATGGATCATTTGGTGTGGTATATCAAGCCAAACTTTGTGATTCAGGAGAACTGGTCGC
CATCGCGAAAGTATTGCAGGACAAGAGATTTAAGAATCGAGAGCTCCAGATCATGAGAAAGCTAGATCAC
TGTAACATAGTCCGATTGCGTTATTTCTTCTACTCCAGTGGTGAGAAGAAAGATGAGGTCTATCTTAATC
TGGTGCTGGACTATGTTCCGGAAACAGTATACAGAGTTGCCAGACACTATAGTCGAGCCAAACAGACGCT
CCCTGTGATTTATGTCAAGTTGTATATGTATCAGCTGTTCCGAAGTTTAGCCTATATCCATTCCTTTGGA
ATCTGCCATCGGGATATTAAACCGCAGAACCTCTTGTTGGATCCTGATACTGCTGTATTAAAACTCTGTG
ACTTTGGAAGTGCAAAGCAGCTGGTCCGAGGAGAACCCAATGTTTCGTATATCTGTTCTCGGTACTATAG
GGCACCAGAGTTGATCTTTGGAGCCACTGATTATACCTCTAGTATAGATGTATGGTCTGCTGGCTGTGTG
T
