>Addgene plasmid #14755 | HA GSK3 beta K85A pcDNA3 | addgene partial sequence | sequence record 47359 | BGH-rev 5'-TAGAAGGCACAGTCGAGG-3'
TAGAATAGGGCCCTCTAGATGCATGCTCGACTCTAGAGGATCCGTCGGGACTGTACTAGTTGGGACCACC
CAAGCTTGCGTAATCTGGAACATCGTATGGGTAACTAGTGGAGTTGGAAGCTGATGCAGAAGCAGCATTA
TTGGTCTGTCCACGGTCTCCAGTATTAGCATCTGACGCTGCTGTGGCATTTGTGGGGGTTGAAGCAGCTG
CTTGAATCCGAGCATGAGGAGGAATAAGGATGGTAGCCAGAGGTGGATTACTTGACAGTTCTTGAGTGGT
GAAGTTGAAGAGTGCAGGTGTGTCTCGCCCATTTGGTAGTTTGACATTTGGGTCCCGTAATTCATCAAAA
AATGAATGTGCACAAGCTTCCAGTGGTGTTAGTCGGGCAGTTGGTGTATACTCCAGCAGACGGCTACACA
GTGCAATTGCCTCCGGTGGAGTTCGGGGTCGGAAGACCTTAGTCCAAGGATGTGCCTTAATTTGAGGGAA
TTTAAATTCTGTGTAGTTTGGGTTCATTTCTCTGATTTGCTCCCTTGTTGGAGTTCCCAGGACCTTGATT
ATTTCTACCAACTGATCCACACCACTATCCCCTGGAAATATTGGTTGTCCTAGTAACAGCTCAGCCAACA
CACAGCCAGCAGACCATACATCTATACTAGAGGTATAATCAGTGGCTCCAAAGATCAACTCTGGTGCCCT
ATAGTACCGAGAACAGATATACGAAACATTGGGTTCTCCTCGGACCAGCTGCTTTGCACTTCCAAAGTCA
CAGAGTTTTAATACAGCAGTATCAGGATCCAACAAGAGGTTCTGCGGTTTAATATCCCGATGGCAGATTC
CAAAGGAATGGATATAGGCTAAACTTCGGAACAGCTGATACATATACAACTTGACATAAATCACAGGGAG
CGTCTGTTTGGCTC
