[The description below was written by a language model from this plasmid's Addgene catalogue record.]
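Description:
HA GSK3 beta K85A pcDNA3 is a mammalian expression plasmid built on the Invitrogen pcDNA3 backbone (about 5.5 kb without insert). It carries an approximately 1.3 kb human GSK3B coding sequence encoding glycogen synthase kinase-3 beta. It is maintained in E. coli as a high-copy plasmid under ampicillin selection. A neomycin resistance marker allows G418 selection of stably transfected mammalian cells. The record does not name the promoter, and no feature table is provided. pcDNA3 as a standard vector drives its insert from the CMV immediate-early promoter. It also has a T7 promoter upstream of the cloning site, which fits with T7 being listed as the 5′ sequencing primer.

The insert carries the K85A substitution, which the record describes as a kinase-dead mutant. Lysine 85 lies in the ATP-binding region of the catalytic domain, so changing it to alanine abolishes phosphotransfer activity. The depositor notes that an NruI restriction site was introduced along with the K-to-A change, giving a convenient diagnostic digest to distinguish the mutant from wild-type sequence. An HA epitope tag is fused to the C terminus of the protein, so the exogenous protein can be detected or immunoprecipitated with anti-HA antibodies and told apart from endogenous GSK3 beta. The insert was cloned by restriction enzymes, but the specific sites are not stated.

Constructs of this type typically serve as catalytically inactive controls alongside wild-type GSK3 beta in transfection experiments. They can also be used to test whether a cellular effect depends on the enzyme's kinase activity. The associated publication concerns regulation of the GSK-3 family by tyrosine phosphorylation.
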