Addgene plasmid #14755: HA GSK3 beta K85A pcDNA3
Depositing lab: Jim Woodgett. Publication: Modulation of the glycogen synthase kinase-3 family by tyrosine phosphorylation. Hughes K, Nikolakaki E, Plyte SE, Totty NF, Woodgett JR. EMBO J. 1993 Feb . 12(2):803-8. PubMed 8382613.
Backbone
  Vector backbone: pcDNA3
  Backbone manufacturer: Invitrogen
  Backbone size w/o insert (bp): 5500
  Vector type: Mammalian Expression
  Selectable markers: Neomycin (select with G418)
Growth in bacteria
  Bacterial resistance: Ampicillin, 100 μg/mL
  Growth temperature: 37°C
  Growth strain: DH5alpha
  Copy number: High Copy
Gene/Insert
  Gene/Insert name: GSK3 beta K85A (alt name: GSK3b)
  Species: H. sapiens (human)
  Insert size (bp): 1300
  Mutation: K85A. Kinase dead mutant.
  Entrez Gene: GSK3B
  Tag / fusion protein: HA (C terminal on insert)
  Cloning method: Restriction Enzyme
  Sequencing primers: 5′ T7
Terms and licenses: Academic/Nonprofit Terms; Industry Terms
Depositor comments: Nru I site is added to the K->A mutation
How to cite: HA GSK3 beta K85A pcDNA3 was a gift from Jim Woodgett (Addgene plasmid # 14755 ; http://n2t.net/addgene:14755 ; RRID:Addgene_14755)
