LOCUS       Exported 6794 bp ds-DNA circular SYN 12-MAY-2021
DEFINITION  synthetic circular DNA
ACCESSION   .
VERSION     .
KEYWORDS    HA GSK3 beta K85A pcDNA3
SOURCE      synthetic DNA construct
  ORGANISM  synthetic DNA construct
REFERENCE   1 (bases 1 to 6794)
  TITLE     GSK3 plasmids
REFERENCE   2 (bases 1 to 6794)
  AUTHORS   .
  TITLE     Direct Submission
  JOURNAL   Exported May 12, 2021 from SnapGene Server 1.1.58
            http://www.snapgene.com
FEATURES             Location/Qualifiers
     source          1..6794
                     /organism="synthetic DNA construct"
                     /mol_type="other DNA"
     enhancer        60..439
                     /label=CMV enhancer
                     /note="human cytomegalovirus immediate early enhancer"
     promoter        440..643
                     /label=CMV promoter
                     /note="human cytomegalovirus (CMV) immediate early
                     promoter"
     primer_bind     594..614
                     /label=CMV-F
                     /note="Human CMV immediate early promoter, forward primer"
     primer_bind     688..707
                     /label=T7
                     /note="T7 promoter, forward primer"
     promoter        688..706
                     /label=T7 promoter
                     /note="promoter for bacteriophage T7 RNA polymerase"
     CDS             1627..1638
                     /codon_start=1
                     /product="WELQut protease recognition and cleavage site"
                     /label=WELQut site
                     /translation="WELQ"
     CDS             2073..2099
                     /codon_start=1
                     /product="HA (human influenza hemagglutinin) epitope tag"
                     /label=HA
                     /translation="YPYDVPDYA"
     promoter        complement(2172..2190)
                     /label=SP6 promoter
                     /note="promoter for bacteriophage SP6 RNA polymerase"
     primer_bind     complement(2173..2190)
                     /label=SP6
                     /note="SP6 promoter, forward primer"
     primer_bind     complement(2210..2227)
                     /label=BGH-rev
                     /note="Bovine growth hormone terminator, reverse primer.
                     Also called BGH reverse"
     polyA_signal    2216..2440
                     /label=bGH poly(A) signal
                     /note="bovine growth hormone polyadenylation signal"
     rep_origin      2486..2914
                     /direction=RIGHT
                     /label=f1 ori
                     /note="f1 bacteriophage origin of replication; arrow
                     indicates direction of (+) strand synthesis"
     primer_bind     complement(2573..2592)
                     /label=F1ori-R
                     /note="F1 origin, reverse primer"
     primer_bind     2783..2804
                     /label=F1ori-F
                     /note="F1 origin, forward primer"
     primer_bind     complement(2923..2943)
                     /label=pBABE 3'
                     /note="SV40 enhancer, reverse primer for pBABE vectors"
     promoter        2928..3257
                     /label=SV40 promoter
                     /note="SV40 enhancer and early promoter"
     rep_origin      3108..3243
                     /label=SV40 ori
                     /note="SV40 origin of replication"
     primer_bind     3170..3189
                     /label=SV40pro-F
                     /note="SV40 promoter/origin, forward primer"
     CDS             3324..4118
                     /codon_start=1
                     /gene="aph(3')-II (or nptII)"
                     /product="aminoglycoside phosphotransferase from Tn5"
                     /label=NeoR/KanR
                     /note="confers resistance to neomycin, kanamycin, and G418
                     (Geneticin(R))"
                     /translation="MIEQDGLHAGSPAAWVERLFGYDWAQQTIGCSDAAVFRLSAQGRP
                     VLFVKTDLSGALNELQDEAARLSWLATTGVPCAAVLDVVTEAGRDWLLLGEVPGQDLLS
                     SHLAPAEKVSIMADAMRRLHTLDPATCPFDHQAKHRIERARTRMEAGLVDQDDLDEEHQ
                     GLAPAELFARLKARMPDGEDLVVTHGDACLPNIMVENGRFSGFIDCGRLGVADRYQDIA
                     LATRDIAEELGGEWADRFLVLYGIAAPDSQRIAFYRLLDEFF"
     primer_bind     complement(3378..3397)
                     /label=Neo-R
                     /note="Neomycin resistance gene, reverse primer"
     primer_bind     3988..4007
                     /label=Neo-F
                     /note="Neomycin resistance gene, forward primer"
     polyA_signal    4292..4413
                     /label=SV40 poly(A) signal
                     /note="SV40 polyadenylation signal"
     primer_bind     complement(4329..4348)
                     /label=SV40pA-R
                     /note="SV40 polyA, reverse primer"
     primer_bind     4383..4402
                     /label=EBV-rev
                     /note="SV40 polyA terminator, reverse primer"
     primer_bind     complement(4462..4478)
                     /label=M13 rev
                     /note="common sequencing primer, one of multiple similar
                     variants"
     primer_bind     complement(4462..4478)
                     /label=M13 Reverse
                     /note="In lacZ gene. Also called M13-rev"
     primer_bind     complement(4475..4497)
                     /label=M13/pUC Reverse
                     /note="In lacZ gene"
     protein_bind    4486..4502
                     /label=lac operator
                     /bound_moiety="lac repressor encoded by lacI"
                     /note="The lac repressor binds to the lac operator to
                     inhibit transcription in E. coli. This inhibition can be
                     relieved by adding lactose or
                     isopropyl-beta-D-thiogalactopyranoside (IPTG)."
     promoter        complement(4510..4540)
                     /label=lac promoter
                     /note="promoter for the E. coli lac operon"
     protein_bind    4555..4576
                     /label=CAP binding site
                     /bound_moiety="E. coli catabolite activator protein"
                     /note="CAP binding activates transcription in the presence
                     of cAMP."
     primer_bind     complement(4693..4710)
                     /label=L4440
                     /note="L4440 vector, forward primer"
     rep_origin      complement(4864..5452)
                     /direction=LEFT
                     /label=ori
                     /note="high-copy-number ColE1/pMB1/pBR322/pUC origin of
                     replication"
     primer_bind     complement(4944..4963)
                     /label=pBR322ori-F
                     /note="pBR322 origin, forward primer"
     CDS             complement(5623..6483)
                     /codon_start=1
                     /gene="bla"
                     /product="beta-lactamase"
                     /label=AmpR
                     /note="confers resistance to ampicillin, carbenicillin, and
                     related antibiotics"
                     /translation="MSIQHFRVALIPFFAAFCLPVFAHPETLVKVKDAEDQLGARVGYI
                     ELDLNSGKILESFRPEERFPMMSTFKVLLCGAVLSRIDAGQEQLGRRIHYSQNDLVEYS
                     PVTEKHLTDGMTVRELCSAAITMSDNTAANLLLTTIGGPKELTAFLHNMGDHVTRLDRW
                     EPELNEAIPNDERDTTMPVAMATTLRKLLTGELLTLASRQQLIDWMEADKVAGPLLRSA
                     LPAGWFIADKSGAGERGSRGIIAALGPDGKPSRIVVIYTTGSQATMDERNRQIAEIGAS
                     LIKHW"
     primer_bind     6246..6265
                     /label=Amp-R
                     /note="Ampicillin resistance gene, reverse primer"
     promoter        complement(6484..6588)
                     /gene="bla"
                     /label=AmpR promoter
     primer_bind     complement(6663..6682)
                     /label=pRS-marker
                     /note="pRS vectors, use to sequence yeast selectable
                     marker"
ORIGIN
        1 tctgcttagg gttaggcgtt ttgcgctgct tcgcgatgta cgggccagat atacgcgttg
       61 acattgatta ttgactagtt attaatagta atcaattacg gggtcattag ttcatagccc
      121 atatatggag ttccgcgtta cataacttac ggtaaatggc ccgcctggct gaccgcccaa
      181 cgacccccgc ccattgacgt caataatgac gtatgttccc atagtaacgc caatagggac
      241 tttccattga cgtcaatggg tggagtattt acggtaaact gcccacttgg cagtacatca
      301 agtgtatcat atgccaagta cgccccctat tgacgtcaat gacggtaaat ggcccgcctg
      361 gcattatgcc cagtacatga ccttatggga ctttcctact tggcagtaca tctacgtatt
      421 agtcatcgct attaccatgg tgatgcggtt ttggcagtac atcaatgggc gtggatagcg
      481 gtttgactca cggggatttc caagtctcca ccccattgac gtcaatggga gtttgttttg
      541 gcaccaaaat caacgggact ttccaaaatg tcgtaacaac tccgccccat tgacgcaaat
      601 gggcggtagg cgtgtacggt gggaggtcta tataagcaga gctctctggc taactagaga
      661 acccactgct tactggctta tcgaaattaa tacgactcac tatagggaga cccaagcttg
      721 gtaccgagct cggatccact agtaacggcc gccagtgtgc tggaattccg gaggaaggaa
      781 ggaaaaggtg attcgcgaag agagtgatca tgtcagggcg gcccagaacc acctcctttg
      841 cggagagctg caagccggtg cagcagcctt cagcttttgg cagcatgaaa gttagcagag
      901 acaaggacgg cagcaaggtg acaacagtgg tggcaactcc tgggcagggt ccagacaggc
      961 cacaagaagt cagctataca gacactaaag tgattggaaa tggatcattt ggtgtggtat
     1021 atcaagccaa actttgtgat tcaggagaac tggtcgccat cgcgaaagta ttgcaggaca
     1081 agagatttaa gaatcgagag ctccagatca tgagaaagct agatcactgt aacatagtcc
     1141 gattgcgtta tttcttctac tccagtggtg agaagaaaga tgaggtctat cttaatctgg
     1201 tgctggacta tgttccggaa acagtataca gagttgccag acactatagt cgagccaaac
     1261 agacgctccc tgtgatttat gtcaagttgt atatgtatca gctgttccga agtttagcct
     1321 atatccattc ctttggaatc tgccatcggg atattaaacc gcagaacctc ttgttggatc
     1381 ctgatactgc tgtattaaaa ctctgtgact ttggaagtgc aaagcagctg gtccgaggag
     1441 aacccaatgt ttcgtatatc tgttctcggt actatagggc accagagttg atctttggag
     1501 ccactgatta tacctctagt atagatgtat ggtctgctgg ctgtgtgttg gctgagctgt
     1561 tactaggaca accaatattt ccaggggata gtggtgtgga tcagttggta gaaataatca
     1621 aggtcctggg aactccaaca agggagcaaa tcagagaaat gaacccaaac tacacagaat
     1681 ttaaattccc tcaaattaag gcacatcctt ggactaaggt cttccgaccc cgaactccac
     1741 cggaggcaat tgcactgtgt agccgtctgc tggagtatac accaactgcc cgactaacac
     1801 cactggaagc ttgtgcacat tcattttttg atgaattacg ggacccaaat gtcaaactac
     1861 caaatgggcg agacacacct gcactcttca acttcaccac tcaagaactg tcaagtaatc
     1921 cacctctggc taccatcctt attcctcctc atgctcggat tcaagcagct gcttcaaccc
     1981 ccacaaatgc cacagcagcg tcagatgcta atactggaga ccgtggacag accaataatg
     2041 ctgcttctgc atcagcttcc aactccacta gttacccata cgatgttcca gattacgcaa
     2101 gcttgggtgg tcccaactag tacagtcccg acggatcctc tagagtcgag catgcatcta
     2161 gagggcccta ttctatagtg tcacctaaat gctagagctc gctgatcagc ctcgactgtg
     2221 ccttctagtt gccagccatc tgttgtttgc ccctcccccg tgccttcctt gaccctggaa
     2281 ggtgccactc ccactgtcct ttcctaataa aatgaggaaa ttgcatcgca ttgtctgagt
     2341 aggtgtcatt ctattctggg gggtggggtg gggcaggaca gcaaggggga ggattgggaa
     2401 gacaatagca ggcatgctgg ggatgcggtg ggctctatgg cttctgaggc ggaaagaacc
     2461 agctggggct ctagggggta tccccnnnnn nnnnnnnnnn nnnnnnnnnn nnnnnnnnnn
     2521 nnnnnnnnnn nnnnnnnnnn nnnnnnnnnn nnnnnnnnnn nnnnnnnnnn nnnnnnnnnn
     2581 nnnnnnnnnn nnnnnnnnnn nnnnnnnnnc nnnnnnnnnn nnnnnnnnnn nnnnnnnnnn
     2641 nnnnnnnnnn nnnnnnnnnn nnnnnnnnnn nnnnnnnnnn nnnnnnnnnn nnnnnnnnnn
     2701 nannnnnnnn nnnnnnnnnn nnnnnnnnnn nnnnnnnnnn nnnnnnnnnn ncctttgacg
     2761 ttggagtcca cgttctttaa tagtggactc ttgttccaaa ctggaacaac actcaaccct
     2821 atctcggtct attcttttga tttataaggg attttgccga tttcggccta ttggttaaaa
     2881 aatgagctga tttaacaaaa atttaacgcg aattaattct gtggaatgtg tgtcagttag
     2941 ggtgtggaaa gtccccaggc tccccagcag gcagaagtat gcaaagcatg catctcaatt
     3001 agtcagcaac caggtgtgga aagtccccag gctccccagc aggcagaagt atgcaaagca
     3061 tgcatctcaa ttagtcagca accatagtcc cgcccctaac tccgcccatc ccgcccctaa
     3121 ctccgcccag ttccgcccat tctccgcccc atggctgact aatttttttt atttatgcag
     3181 aggccgaggc cgcctctgcc tctgagctat tccagaagta gtgaggaggc ttttttggag
     3241 gcctaggctt ttgcaaaaag ctcccgggag cttgtatatc cattttcgga tctgatcaag
     3301 agacaggatg aggatcgttt cgcatgattg aacaagatgg attgcacgca ggttctccgg
     3361 ccgcttgggt ggagaggcta ttcggctatg actgggcaca acagacaatc ggctgctctg
     3421 atgccgccgt gttccggctg tcagcgcagg ggcgcccggt tctttttgtc aagaccgacc
     3481 tgtccggtgc cctgaatgaa ctgcaggacg aggcagcgcg gctatcgtgg ctggccacga
     3541 cgggcgttcc ttgcgcagct gtgctcgacg ttgtcactga agcgggaagg gactggctgc
     3601 tattgggcga agtgccgggg caggatctcc tgtcatctca ccttgctcct gccgagaaag
     3661 tatccatcat ggctgatgca atgcggcggc tgcatacgct tgatccggct acctgcccat
     3721 tcgaccacca agcgaaacat cgcatcgagc gagcacgtac tcggatggaa gccggtcttg
     3781 tcgatcagga tgatctggac gaagagcatc aggggctcgc gccagccgaa ctgttcgcca
     3841 ggctcaaggc gcgcatgccc gacggcgagg atctcgtcgt gacccatggc gatgcctgct
     3901 tgccgaatat catggtggaa aatggccgct tttctggatt catcgactgt ggccggctgg
     3961 gtgtggcgga ccgctatcag gacatagcgt tggctacccg tgatattgct gaagagcttg
     4021 gcggcgaatg ggctgaccgc ttcctcgtgc tttacggtat cgccgctccc gattcgcagc
     4081 gcatcgcctt ctatcgcctt cttgacgagt tcttctgagc gggactctgg ggttcgaaat
     4141 gaccgaccaa gcgacgccca acctgccatc acgagatttc gattccaccg ccgccttcta
     4201 tgaaaggttg ggcttcggaa tcgttttccg ggacgccggc tggatgatcc tccagcgcgg
     4261 ggatctcatg ctggagttct tcgcccaccc caacttgttt attgcagctt ataatggtta
     4321 caaataaagc aatagcatca caaatttcac aaataaagca tttttttcac tgcattctag
     4381 ttgtggtttg tccaaactca tcaatgtatc ttatcatgtc tgtataccgt cgacctctag
     4441 ctagagcttg gcgtaatcat ggtcatagct gtttcctgtg tgaaattgtt atccgctcac
     4501 aattccacac aacatacgag ccggaagcat aaagtgtaaa gcctggggtg cctaatgagt
     4561 gagctaactc acattaattg cgttgcgctc actgcccgct ttccagtcgg gaaacctgtc
     4621 gtgccagctg cattaatgaa tcggccaacg cgcggggaga ggcggtttgc gtattgggcg
     4681 ctcttccgct tcctcgctca ctgactcgct gcgctcggtc gttcggctgc ggcgagcggt
     4741 atcagctcac tcaaaggcgg taatacggtt atccacagaa tcaggggata acgcaggaaa
     4801 gaacatgtga gcaaaaggcc agcaaaaggc caggaaccgt aaaaaggccg cgttgctggc
     4861 gtttttccat aggctccgcc cccctgacga gcatcacaaa aatcgacgct caagtcagag
     4921 gtggcgaaac ccgacaggac tataaagata ccaggcgttt ccccctggaa gctccctcgt
     4981 gcgctctcct gttccgaccc tgccgcttac cggatacctg tccgcctttc tcccttcggg
     5041 aagcgtggcg ctttctcata gctcacgctg taggtatctc agttcggtgt aggtcgttcg
     5101 ctccaagctg ggctgtgtgc acgaaccccc cgttcagccc gaccgctgcg ccttatccgg
     5161 taactatcgt cttgagtcca acccggtaag acacgactta tcgccactgg cagcagccac
     5221 tggtaacagg attagcagag cgaggtatgt aggcggtgct acagagttct tgaagtggtg
     5281 gcctaactac ggctacacta gaagaacagt atttggtatc tgcgctctgc tgaagccagt
     5341 taccttcgga aaaagagttg gtagctcttg atccggcaaa caaaccaccg ctggtagcgg
     5401 tggttttttt gtttgcaagc agcagattac gcgcagaaaa aaaggatctc aagaagatcc
     5461 tttgatcttt tctacggggt ctgacgctca gtggaacgaa aactcacgtt aagggatttt
     5521 ggtcatgaga ttatcaaaaa ggatcttcac ctagatcctt ttaaattaaa aatgaagttt
     5581 taaatcaatc taaagtatat atgagtaaac ttggtctgac agttaccaat gcttaatcag
     5641 tgaggcacct atctcagcga tctgtctatt tcgttcatcc atagttgcct gactccccgt
     5701 cgtgtagata actacgatac gggagggctt accatctggc cccagtgctg caatgatacc
     5761 gcgagaccca cgctcaccgg ctccagattt atcagcaata aaccagccag ccggaagggc
     5821 cgagcgcaga agtggtcctg caactttatc cgcctccatc cagtctatta attgttgccg
     5881 ggaagctaga gtaagtagtt cgccagttaa tagtttgcgc aacgttgttg ccattgctac
     5941 aggcatcgtg gtgtcacgct cgtcgtttgg tatggcttca ttcagctccg gttcccaacg
     6001 atcaaggcga gttacatgat cccccatgtt gtgcaaaaaa gcggttagct ccttcggtcc
     6061 tccgatcgtt gtcagaagta agttggccgc agtgttatca ctcatggtta tggcagcact
     6121 gcataattct cttactgtca tgccatccgt aagatgcttt tctgtgactg gtgagtactc
     6181 aaccaagtca ttctgagaat agtgtatgcg gcgaccgagt tgctcttgcc cggcgtcaat
     6241 acgggataat accgcgccac atagcagaac tttaaaagtg ctcatcattg gaaaacgttc
     6301 ttcggggcga aaactctcaa ggatcttacc gctgttgaga tccagttcga tgtaacccac
     6361 tcgtgcaccc aactgatctt cagcatcttt tactttcacc agcgtttctg ggtgagcaaa
     6421 aacaggaagg caaaatgccg caaaaaaggg aataagggcg acacggaaat gttgaatact
     6481 catactcttc ctttttcaat attattgaag catttatcag ggttattgtc tcatgagcgg
     6541 atacatattt gaatgtattt agaaaaataa acaaataggg gttccgcgca catttccccg
     6601 aaaagtgcca cctgacgtcg acggatcggg agatctcccg atcccctatg gtgcactctc
     6661 agtacaatct gctctgatgc cgcatagtta agccagtatc tgctccctgc ttgtgtgttg
     6721 gaggtcgctg agtagtgcgc gagcaaaatt taagctacaa caaggcaagg cttgaccgac
     6781 aattgcatga agaa
//
